>Addgene plasmid #190588 | TEF2pro_mCherry_YFP | addgene full sequence | sequence record 381354 | Addgene NGS Result
GCGTTTCGGTGATGACGGTGAAAACCTCTGACACATGCAGCTCCCGGAGACGGTCACAGCTTCCTAACTT
TTTGTGTGGTGCCCTCCTCCTTGTCAATATTAATGTTAAAGTGCAATTCTTTTTCCTTATCACGTTGAGC
CATTAGTATCAATTTGCTTACCTGTATTCCTTTACATCCTCCTTTTTCTCCTTCTTGATAAATGTATGTA
GATTGCGTATATAGTTTCGTCTACCCTATGAACATATTCCATTTTGTAATTTCGTGTCGTTTCTATTATG
AATTTCATTTATAAAGTTTATGTACAAATATCATAAAAAAAGAGAATCTTTTTAAGCAAGGATTTTCTTA
ACTTCTTCGGCGACAGCATCACCGACTTCGGTGGTACTGTTGGAACCACCTAAATCACCAGTTCTGATAC
CTGCATCCAAAACCTTTTTAACTGCATCTTCAATGGCCTTACCTTCTTCAGGCAAGTTCAATGACAATTT
CAACATCATTGCAGCAGACAAGATAGTGGCGATAGGGTTGACCTTATTCTTTGGCAAATCTGGAGCAGAA
CCGTGGCATGGTTCGTACAAACCAAATGCGGTGTTCTTGTCTGGCAAAGAGGCCAAGGACGCAGATGGCA
ACAAACCCAAGGAACCTGGGATAACGGAGGCTTCATCGGAGATGATATCACCAAACATGTTGCTGGTGAT
TATAATACCATTTAGGTGGGTTGGGTTCTTAACTAGGATCATGGCGGCAGAATCAATCAATTGATGTTGA
ACCTTCAATGTAGGGAATTCGTTCTTGATGGTTTCCTCCACAGTTTTTCTCCATAATCTTGAAGAGGCCA
AAACATTAGCTTTATCCAAGGACCAAATAGGCAATGGTGGCTCATGTTGTAGGGCCATGAAAGCGGCCAT
TCTTGTGATTCTTTGCACTTCTGGAACGGTGTATTGTTCACTATCCCAAGCGACACCATCACCATCGTCT
TCCTTTCTCTTACCAAAGTAAATACCTCCCACTAATTCTCTGACAACAACGAAGTCAGTACCTTTAGCAA
ATTGTGGCTTGATTGGAGATAAGTCTAAAAGAGAGTCGGATGCAAAGTTACATGGTCTTAAGTTGGCGTA
CAATTGAAGTTCTTTACGGATTTTTAGTAAACCTTGTTCAGGTCTAACACTACCGGTACCCCATTTAGGA
CCACCCACAGCACCTAACAAAACGGCATCAGCCTTCTTGGAGGCTTCCAGCGCCTCATCTGGAAGTGGAA
CACCTGTAGCATCGATAGCAGCACCACCAATTAAATGATTTTCGAAATCGAACTTGACATTGGAACGAAC
ATCAGAAATAGCTTTAAGAACCTTAATGGCTTCGGCTGTGATTTCTTGACCAACGTGGTCACCTGGCAAA
ACGACGATCTTCTTAGGGGCAGACATTAGAATGGTATATCCTTGAAATATATATATATATTGCTGAAATG
TAAAAGGTAAGAAAAGTTAGAAAGTAAGACGATTGCTAACCACCTATTGGAAAAAACAATAGGTCCTTAA
ATAATATTGTCAACTTCAAGTATTGTGATGCAAGCATTTAGTCATGAACGCTTCTCTATTCTATATGAAA
AGCCGGTTCCGGCGCTCTCACCTTTCCTTTTTCTCCCAATTTTTCAGTTGAAAAAGGTATATGCGTCAGG
CGACCTCTGAAATTAACAAAAAATTTCCAGTCATCGAATTTGATTCTGTGCGATAGCGCCCCTGTGTGTT
CTCGTTATGTTGAGGAAAAAAATAATGGTTGCTAAGAGATTCGAACTCTTGCATCTTACGATACCTGAGT
ATTCCCACAGTTAACTGCGGTCAAGATATTTCTTGAATCAGGCGCCTTAGACCGCTCGGCCAAACAACCA
ATTACTTGTTGAGAAATAGAGTATAATTATCCTATAAATATAACGTTTTTGAACACACATGAACAAGGAA
GTACAGGACAATTGATTTTGAAGAGAATGTGGATTTTGATGTAATTGTTGGGATTCCATTTTTAATAAGG
CAATAATATTAGGTATGTAGATATACTAGAAGTTCTCCTCGGCACTTGCCTATGCGGTGTGAAATACCGC
ACAGATGCGTAAGGAGAAAATACCGCATCAGGAAATTGTAAGCGTTAATATTTTGTTAAAATTCGCGTTA
AATTTTTGTTAAATCAGCTCATTTTTTAACCAATAGGCCGAAATCGGCAAAATCCCTTATAAATCAAAAG
AATAGACCGAGATAGGGT
[37 nt withheld, positions 2259-2295]
AAAGAACGTGGACTCCAACGTCAAAGG
[49 nt withheld, positions 2323-2371]
T
[91 nt withheld, positions 2373-2463]
G
[124 nt withheld, positions 2465-2588]
CCATTCGCCATTCAGGCTGCGCAACTGTTGGGAAGGGCGATCGGTGCGGGCCTCTTCGCTATTACGCCAG
CTGGCGAAAGGGGGATGTGCTGCAAGGCGATTAAGTTGGGTAACGCCAGGGTTTTCCCAGTCACGACGTT
GTAAAACGACGGCCAGTGAGCGCGCGTAATACGACTCACTATAGGGCGAATTGGGTACCGGGCCCCCCCT
CGAGGTCGACGGTATCGATAAGCTTGATATCGAATTCCTGCAGCCCGGGGGATCCACTAGTTCTAGAGCG
GCCGCCACCGCGGTGGAGCTCATTGGCATTATCACATAATGAATTATACATTATATAAAGTAATGTGATT
TCTTCGAAGAATATACTAAAAAATGAGCAGGCAAGATAAACGAAGGCAAAGATGGTGAGCAAGGGCGAGG
AGCTGTTCACCGGGGTGGTGCCCATCCTGGTCGAGCTGGACGGCGACGTAAACGGCCACAAGTTCAGCGT
GTCCGGCGAGGGCGAGGGCGATGCCACCTACGGCAAGCTGACCCTGAAGTTCATCTGCACCACCGGCAAG
CTGCCCGTGCCCTGGCCCACCCTCGTGACCACCTTCGGCTACGGCCTGCAGTGCTTCGCCCGCTACCCCG
ACCACATGAAGCAGCACGACTTCTTCAAGTCCGCCATGCCCGAAGGCTACGTCCAGGAGCGCACCATCTT
CTTCAAGGACGACGGCAACTACAAGACCCGCGCCGAGGTGAAGTTCGAGGGCGACACCCTGGTGAACCGC
ATCGAGCTGAAGGGCATCGACTTCAAGGAGGACGGCAACATCCTGGGGCACAAGCTGGAGTACAACTACA
ACAGCCACAACGTCTATATCATGGCCGACAAGCAGAAGAACGGCATCAAGGTGAACTTCAAGATCCGCCA
CAACATCGAGGACGGCAGCGTGCAGCTCGCCGACCACTACCAGCAGAACACCCCCATCGGCGACGGCCCC
GTGCTGCTGCCCGACAACCACTACCTGAGCTACCAGTCCGCCCTGAGCAAAGACCCCAACGAGAAGCGCG
ATCACATGGTCCTGCTGGAGTTCGTGACCGCCGCCGGGATCACTCTCGGCATGGACGAGCTGTACAAGTA
AGGCGCGCCACTTCTAAATAAGCGAATTTCTTATGATTTATGATTTTTATTATTAAATAAGTTATAAAAA
AAATAAGTGTATACAAATTTTAAAGTGACTCTTAGGTTTTAAAACGAAAATTCTTATTCTTGAGTAACTC
TTTCCTGTAGGTCAGGTTGCTTTCTCAGGTATAGTATGAGGTCGCTCTTATTGACCAACACCTCTACCGG
AATCAGGGGATAACGCAGGAAAGAACATGTGAGCAAAAGGCCAGCAAAAGGCCAGGAACCGTAAAAAGGC
CGCGTTGCTGGCGTTTTTCCATAGGCTCCGCCCCCCTGACGAGCATCACAAAAATCGACGCTCAAGTCAG
AGGTGGCGAAACCCGACAGGACTATAAAGATACCAGGCGTTTCCCCCTGGAAGCTCCCTCGTGCGCTCTC
CTGTTCCGACCCTGCCGCTTACCGGATACCTGTCCGCCTTTCTCCCTTCGGGAAGCGTGGCGCTTTCTCA
TAGCTCACGCTGTAGGTATCTCAGTTCGGTGTAGGTCGTTCGCTCCAAGCTGGGCTGTGTGCACGAACCC
CCCGTTCAGCCCGACCGCTGCGCCTTATCCGGTAACTATCGTCTTGAGTCCAACCCGGTAAGACACGACT
TATCGCCACTGGCAGCAGCCACTGGTAACAGGATTAGCAGAGCGAGGTATGTAGGCGGTGCTACAGAGTT
CTTGAAGTGGTGGCCTAACTACGGCTACACTAGAAGAACAGTATTTGGTATCTGCGCTCTGCTGAAGCCA
GTTACCTTCGGAAAAAGAGTTGGTAGCTCTTGATCCGGCAAACAAACCACCGCTGGTAGCGGTGGTTTTT
TTGTTTGCAAGCAGCAGATTACGCGCAGAAAAAAAGGATCTCAAGAAGATCCTTTGATCTTTTCTACGGG
GTCTGACGCTCAGTGGAACGAAAACTCACGTTAAGGGATTTTGGTCCATAGCTTCAAAATGTTTCTACTC
CTTTTTTACTCTTCCAGATTTTCTCGGACTCCGCGCATCGCCGTACCACTTCAAAACACCCAAGCACAGC
ATACTAAATTTCCCCTCTTTCTTCCTCTAGGGTGTCGTTAATTACCCGTACTAAAGGTTTGGAAAAGAAA
AAAGAGACCGCCTCGTTTCTTTTTCTTCATCGAAAAAGGCAATAAAAATTTTTATCACGTTTCTTTTTCT
TGAAAATTTTTTTTTTTGATTTTTTTCTCTTTCGATGACCTCCCATTGATATTTAAGTTAATAAACGGTC
TTCAATTTCTCAAGTTTCAGTTTCATTTTTCTTGTTCTATTACAACTTTTTTTACTTCTTGCTCATTAGA
AAGAAAGCATAGCAATCTAATCTAAGATGGTGAGCAAGGGCGAGGAGGATAACATGGCCATCATCAAGGA
GTTCATGCGCTTCAAGGTGCACATGGAGGGCTCCGTGGACGGCCACGAGTTCGAGATCGAGGGCGAGGGC
GAGGGCCGCCCCTACGAGGGCACCCAGACCGCCAAGCTGAAGGTGACCAAGGGTGGCCCCCTGCCCTTCG
CCTGGGACATCCTGTCCCCTCAGTTCATGTACGGCTCCAAGGCCTACGTGAAGCACCCCGCCGACATCCC
CGACTACTTGAAGCTGTCCTTCCCCGAGGGCTTCAAGTGGGAGCGCGTGATGAACTTCGAGGACGGCGGC
GTGGTGACCGTGACCCAGGACTCCTCCCTGCAGGACGGCGAGTTCATCTACAAGGTGAAGCTGCGCGGCA
CCAACTTCCCCTCCGACGGCCCCGTAATGCAGAAGAAGACTATGGGCTGGGAGGCCTCCTCCGAGCGGAT
GTACCCCGAGGACGGCGCCCTGAAGGGCGAGATCAAGCAGAGGCTGAAGCTGAAGGACGGCGGCCACTAC
GACGCTGAGGTCAAGACCACCTACAAGGCCAAGAAGCCCGTGCAGCTGCCCGGCGCCTACAACGTCAACA
TCAAGTTGGACATCACCTCCCACAACGAGGACTACACCATCGTGGAACAGTACGAACGCGCCGAGGGCCG
CCACTCCACCGGCGGCATGGACGAGCTGTACAAGTGAGCGAATTTCTTATGATTTATAATTTTTATTATT
AAATAAGTTATAAAAAAAATAAGTGTATACAAATTTTAAAGTGACTCTTAGGTTTTAAAACGAAAATTCT
TATTCTTGAGTAACTCTTTCCTGTAGGTCAGGTTGCTTTCTCAGGTATAGTATGAGGTCGCTCTTATTGA
CCACACCTCTACCGGCACCTAGATCCCGGGGAAATGTGCGCGGAACCCCTATTTGTTTATTTTTCTAAAT
ACATTCAAATATGTATCCGCTCATGAATTAATTCTTAGAAAAACTCATCGAGCATCAAATGAAACTGCAA
TTTATTCATATCAGGATTATCAATACCATATTTTTGAAAAAGCCGTTTCTGTAATGAAGGAGAAAACTCA
CCGAGGCAGTTCCATAGGATGGCAAGATCCTGGTATCGGTCTGCGATTCCGACTCGTCCAACATCAATAC
AACCTATTAATTTCCCCTCGTCAAAAATAAGGTTATCAAGTGAGAAATCACCATGAGTGACGACTGAATC
CGGTGAGAATGGCAAAAGTTTATGCATTTCTTTCCAGACTTGTTCAACAGGCCAGCCATTACGCTCGTCA
TCAAAATCACTCGCATCAACCAAACCGTTATTCATTCGTGATTGCGCCTGAGCGAGACGAAATACGCGAT
CGCTGTTAAAAGGACAATTACAAACAGGAATCGAATGCAACCGGCGCAGGAACACTGCCAGCGCATCAAC
AATATTTTCACCTGAATCAGGATATTCTTCTAATACCTGGAATGCTGTTTTCCCGGGGATCGCAGTGGTG
AGTAACCATGCATCATCAGGAGTACGGATAAAATGCTTGATGGTCGGAAGAGGCATAAATTCCGTCAGCC
AGTTTAGTCTGACCATCTCATCTGTAACATCATTGGCAACGCTACCTTTGCCATGTTTCAGAAACAACTC
TGGCGCATCGGGCTTCCCATACAATCGATAGATTGTCGCACCTGATTGCCCGACATTATCGCGAGCCCAT
TTATACCCATATAAATCAGCATCCATGTTGGAATTTAATCGCGGCCTAGAGCAAGACGTTTCCCGTTGAA
TATGGCTCATAACACCCCTTGTATTACTGTTTATGTAAGCAGACAGTTTTATTGCACATTTCCCCGAAAA
GTGCCACCTGGGTCCTTTTCATCACGTGCTATAAAAATAATTATAATTTAAATTTTTTAATATAAATATA
TAAATTAAAAATAGAAAGTAAAAAAAGAAATTAAAGAAAAAATAGTTTTTGTTTTCCGAAGATGTAAAAG
ACTCTAGGGGGATCGCCAACAAATACTACCTTTTATCTTGCTCTTCCTGCTCTCAGGTATTAATGCCGAA
TTGTTTCATCTTGTCTGTGTAGAAGACCACACACGAAAATCCTGTGATTTTACATTTTACTTATCGTTAA
TCGAATGTATATCTATTTAATCTGCTTTTCTTGTCTAATAAATATATATGTAAAGTACGCTTTTTGTTGA
AATTTTTTAAACCTTTGTTTATTTTTTTTTCTTCATTCCGTAACTCTTCTACCTTCTTTATTTACTTTCT
AAAATCCAAATACAAAACATAAAAATAAATAAACACAGAGTAAATTCCCAAATTATTCCATCATTAAAAG
ATACGAGGCGCGTGTAAGTTACAGGCAAGCGATCCGTCTAAGAAACCATTATTATCATGACATTAACCTA
TAAAAATAGGCGTATCACGAGGCCCTTTCGTCTCGC
Features (pLannotate 1.2.2; 19 found; start..end, strand, type, name):
    332..1426    -  CDS            LEU2: 3-isopropylmalate dehydrogenase, required for leucine biosynthesis; S. cerevisiae LEU2; yeast auxotrophic marker
   1427..1832    -  promoter       LEU2 promoter: S. cerevisiae LEU2
   1972..2049    -  CDS            YO192_YEAST (fragment): Experimental evidence at protein level: Swiss-Prot protein existence level 1. From Saccharomyces cerevisiae (strain ATCC 204508 / S288c) (Baker's yeast).
   2081..2132    +  misc_feature   bom (fragment): basis of mobility region from pBR322
   2160..2588    -  rep_origin     f1 ori (sequence partly withheld): f1 bacteriophage origin of replication; arrow indicates direction of (+) strand synthesis
   2592..2747    -  CDS            lacZα (fragment): LacZα fragment of β-galactosidase; lacZ fragment
   2755..2773    +  promoter       T7 promoter: promoter for bacteriophage T7 RNA polymerase
   2782..2889    -  misc_feature   MCS: pBluescript multiple cloning site
   2890..2989    +  promoter       HIS3 promoter (fragment): S. cerevisiae HIS3
   2990..3709    +  CDS            EYFP: enhanced YFP mammalian codon-optimized
   3730..3918    +  terminator     ADH1 terminator: S. cerevisiae ADH1; transcription terminator for the S. cerevisiae alcohol dehydrogenase 1 (ADH1) gene
   4004..4592    -  rep_origin     ori: high-copy-number ColE1/pMB1/pBR322/pUC origin of replication
   4665..5064    +  promoter       TEF1 promoter: S. cerevisiae TEF1; promoter for EF-1α
   5065..5772    +  CDS            mCherry: mCherry is a basic (constitutively fluorescent) red fluorescent protein published in 2004, derived from Discosoma sp.. It is reported to be a very rapidly-maturing monomer with low acid sensitivity.
   5776..5963    +  terminator     ADH1 terminator: S. cerevisiae ADH1; transcription terminator for the S. cerevisiae alcohol dehydrogenase 1 (ADH1) gene
   5987..6044    +  promoter       AmpR promoter (fragment): bla
   6053..6868    -  CDS            KanR: aminoglycoside phosphotransferase; aph(3')-Ia; confers resistance to kanamycin in bacteria or G418 (Geneticin®) in eukaryotes
   6949..7452    +  misc_feature   CEN/ARS: S. cerevisiae CEN6 centromere fused to an autonomously replicating sequence
   7520..31      +  CDS            rop (fragment) (across the origin): Rop protein, which maintains plasmids at low copy number; rop
