[The description below was written by a language model from this plasmid's Addgene catalogue record and pLannotate feature annotations shown in this document.]
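Description:
TEF2pro_mCherry_YFP is a yeast expression shuttle plasmid of about 7.5 kb, recorded as being built on the pRS414 backbone and serving as the dual-reporter backbone for CCRA experiments. It is maintained in Saccharomyces cerevisiae as a low-copy centromeric episome through a CEN6/ARS element and is selected by leucine prototrophy, with the LEU2 coding sequence under its own promoter. That marker differs from the TRP1 marker usually associated with pRS414, so the backbone has evidently been modified. In E. coli it replicates from a ColE1/pUC-type origin and is selected with kanamycin via an aph(3')-Ia gene. A remnant of the AmpR promoter, an f1 phage origin, a lacZα fragment and a T7 promoter remain from the pBluescript-derived parent.

The payload is two independent fluorescent reporter cassettes, each closed by an ADH1 terminator. In the first, EYFP sits directly downstream of a short fragment of the HIS3 promoter, which is itself immediately preceded by the pBluescript multiple cloning site. This layout is consistent with a minimal core promoter in front of which candidate regulatory sequences could be cloned so that YFP reports their activity, although the record lists no insert and does not name the cloning sites. In the second cassette, mCherry is driven by a constitutive translation elongation factor promoter. The plasmid name calls it TEF2, whereas the automated annotation labels it TEF1, probably reflecting similarity between the two. Constitutive red fluorescence would typically provide an internal reference for normalising the YFP signal. The associated publication concerns how zinc cluster transcription factors bind and activate their target genes.
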