Addgene plasmid #190588: TEF2pro_mCherry_YFP
Purpose: Dual reporter backbone plasmid for CCRA experiment- LEU2 Marker
Depositing lab: Rob Mitra. Depositing organization: Washington University in Saint Louis. Publication: Zinc cluster transcription factors frequently activate target genes using a non-canonical half-site binding mode. Recio PS, Mitra NJ, Shively CA, Song D, Jaramillo G, Lewis KS, Chen X, Mitra RD. Nucleic Acids Res. 2023 Jun 9;51(10):5006-5021. doi: 10.1093/nar/gkad320. PubMed 37125648.
Backbone
  Vector backbone: pRS414
  Vector type: Yeast Expression
  Selectable markers: LEU2
Growth in bacteria
  Bacterial resistance: Kanamycin, 50 μg/mL
  Growth temperature: 37°C
  Growth strain: DH5alpha
  Copy number: Low Copy
Gene/Insert
  Gene/Insert name: None
  Cloning method: Restriction Enzyme; 5′ cloning site unknown (unknown if destroyed); 3′ cloning site unknown (unknown if destroyed)
  Sequencing primers: 5′ unknown; 3′ unknown
Terms and licenses: Academic/Nonprofit Terms; Industry Terms: Not Available to Industry
How to cite: TEF2pro_mCherry_YFP was a gift from Rob Mitra (Addgene plasmid # 190588 ; http://n2t.net/addgene:190588 ; RRID:Addgene_190588)
